Addgene plasmid #46619: AB.pCCL.sin.cPPT.U6.miR-409-3p-Decoy.hPGK.GFP.WPRE
Depositing lab: Brian Brown. Depositing organization: Icahn School of Medicine at Mount Sinai. Publication: High-throughput assessment of microRNA activity and function using microRNA sensor and decoy libraries. Mullokandov G, Baccarini A, Ruzo A, Jayaprakash AD, Tung N, Israelow B, Evans MJ, Sachidanandam R, Brown BD. Nat Methods. 2012 Jul 1;9(8):840-6. doi: 10.1038/nmeth.2078. PubMed 22751203.
Backbone
  Vector backbone: AB.pCCLsin.PPT.U6.hPGK.GFP.wpre
  Backbone size w/o insert (bp): 8233
  Vector type: Lentiviral
  Selectable markers: eGFP
Growth in bacteria
  Bacterial resistance: Ampicillin, 100 μg/mL
  Growth temperature: 37°C
  Growth strain: Stbl3
  Copy number: High Copy
Gene/Insert
  Gene/Insert name: miR-409-3p Decoy (alt name: 8287)
  Species: H. sapiens (human), M. musculus (mouse)
  Insert size (bp): 81
  Promoter: hU6
  Cloning method: Restriction Enzyme; 5′ cloning site BsmBI (destroyed during cloning); 3′ cloning site BsmBI (destroyed during cloning)
  Sequencing primers: 5′ CATAATAGCAACAGACATAC; 3′ pBluescriptSK_primer
Terms and licenses: Academic/Nonprofit Terms; Industry Terms: Not Available to Industry
Depositor comments: Depositor Website: http://www.mountsinai.org/profiles/brian-d-brown/ Please cite Mullokandov, Baccarini, Ruzo et al. Nature Methods 2013.
How to cite: AB.pCCL.sin.cPPT.U6.miR-409-3p-Decoy.hPGK.GFP.WPRE was a gift from Brian Brown (Addgene plasmid # 46619 ; http://n2t.net/addgene:46619 ; RRID:Addgene_46619)
