[The description below was written by a language model from this plasmid's Addgene catalogue record.]
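Description:
AB.pCCL.sin.cPPT.U6.miR-409-3p-Decoy.hPGK.GFP.WPRE is a lentiviral transfer plasmid built on the pCCL self-inactivating (sin) backbone and designed to deliver a microRNA decoy into mammalian cells. It is maintained in bacteria as a high-copy plasmid under ampicillin selection, and a recombination-deficient strain is listed for propagation, as is usual for vectors carrying repeated LTR sequences. The backbone without insert is about 8.2 kb. As its name indicates, it includes a central polypurine tract (cPPT), which improves nuclear import and transduction efficiency, and a WPRE, which enhances expression of the upstream transcript. No feature table accompanies the record, so the positions of these elements, the origin of replication and other backbone details are not documented here.

The payload consists of two expression units. A human U6 RNA polymerase III promoter drives an 81 bp miR-409-3p decoy, a short transcript intended to bind and sequester miR-409-3p and so relieve repression of its natural targets. The insert is annotated for both human and mouse. It was cloned between BsmBI sites that were destroyed in the process. The exact architecture of the decoy, such as the number of target sites, is not stated. A separate human PGK promoter drives GFP (eGFP), which marks transduced cells and is the only selectable marker listed for mammalian cells; no drug resistance gene is listed.

The plasmid belongs to a collection of microRNA sensor and decoy vectors made for high-throughput assessment of microRNA activity and function. It is typically used for stable loss-of-function studies of miR-409-3p, with GFP used to track or sort transduced cells.
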