>Addgene plasmid #46619 | AB.pCCL.sin.cPPT.U6.miR-409-3p-Decoy.hPGK.GFP.WPRE | depositor partial sequence | sequence record 65941 | miR-409-3p Decoy
CATCAACAGGGGTTCACCCTGCAACATTCCAAGTATTCTGGTCACAGAATACAACAGGGGTTCACCCTGC
AACATTCCAAG
