>Addgene plasmid #46619 | AB.pCCL.sin.cPPT.U6.miR-409-3p-Decoy.hPGK.GFP.WPRE | depositor partial sequence | sequence record 65942 | empty backbone
AATGCTTCAATAATATTGAAAAAGGAAGAGTATGAGTATTCAACATTTCCGTGTCGCCCTTATTCCCTTT
TTTGCGGCATTTTGCCTTCCTGTTTTTGCTCACCCAGAAACGCTGGTGAAAGTAAAAGATGCTGAAGATC
AGTTGGGTGCACGAGTGGGTTACATCGAACTGGATCTCAACAGCGGTAAGATCCTTGAGAGTTTTCGCCC
CGAAGAACGTTTTCCAATGATGAGCACTTTTAAAGTTCTGCTATGTGGCGCGGTATTATCCCGTATTGAC
GCCGGGCAAGAGCAACTCGGTCGCCGCATACACTATTCTCAGAATGACTTGGTTGAGTACTCACCAGTCA
CAGAAAAGCATCTTACGGATGGCATGACAGTAAGAGAATTATGCAGTGCTGCCATAACCATGAGTGATAA
CACTGCGGCCAACTTACTTCTGACAACGATCGGAGGACCGAAGGAGCTAACCGCTTTTTTGCACAACATG
GGGGATCATGTAACTCGCCTTGATCGTTGGGAACCGGAGCTGAATGAAGCCATACCAAACGACGAGCGTG
ACACCACGATGCCTGTAGCAATGGCAACAACGTTGCGCAAACTATTAACTGGCGAACTACTTACTCTAGC
TTCCCGGCAACAATTAATAGACTGGATGGAGGCGGATAAAGTTGCAGGACCACTTCTGCGCTCGGCCCTT
CCGGCTGGCTGGTTTATTGCTGATAAATCTGGAGCCGGTGAGCGTGGGTCTCGCGGTATCATTGCAGCAC
TGGGGCCAGATGGTAAGCCCTCCCGTATCGTAGTTATCTACACGACGGGGAGTCAGGCAACTATGGATGA
ACGAAATAGACAGATCGCTGAGATAGGTGCCTCACTGATTAAGCATTGGTAACTGTCAGACCAAGTTTAC
TCATATATACTTTAGATTGATTTAAAACTTCATTTTTAATTTAAAAGGATCTAGGTGAAGATCCTTTTTG
ATAATCTCATGACCAAAATCCCTTAACGTGAGTTTTCGTTCCACTGAGCGTCAGACCCCGTAGAAAAGAT
CAAAGGATCTTCTTGAGATCCTTTTTTTCTGCGCGTAATCTGCTGCTTGCAAACAAAAAAACCACCGCTA
CCAGCGGTGGTTTGTTTGCCGGATCAAGAGCTACCAACTCTTTTTCCGAAGGTAACTGGCTTCAGCAGAG
CGCAGATACCAAATACTGTCCTTCTAGTGTAGCCGTAGTTAGGCCACCACTTCAAGAACTCTGTAGCACC
GCCTACATACCTCGCTCTGCTAATCCTGTTACCAGTGGCTGCTGCCAGTGGCGATAAGTCGTGTCTTACC
GGGTTGGACTCAAGACGATAGTTACCGGATAAGGCGCAGCGGTCGGGCTGAACGGGGGGTTCGTGCACAC
AGCCCAGCTTGGAGCGAACGACCTACACCGAACTGAGATACCTACAGCGTGAGCTATGAGAAAGCGCCAC
GCTTCCCGAAGGGAGAAAGGCGGACAGGTATCCGGTAAGCGGCAGGGTCGGAACAGGAGAGCGCACGAGG
GAGCTTCCAGGGGGAAACGCCTGGTATCTTTATAGTCCTGTCGGGTTTCGCCACCTCTGACTTGAGCGTC
GATTTTTGTGATGCTCGTCAGGGGGGCGGAGCCTATGGAAAAACGCCAGCAACGCGGCCTTTTTACGGTT
CCTGGCCTTTTGCTGGCCTTTTGCTCACATGTTCTTTCCTGCGTTATCCCCTGATTCTGTGGATAACCGT
ATTACCGCCTTTGAGTGAGCTGATACCGCTCGCCGCAGCCGAACGACCGAGCGCAGCGAGTCAGTGAGCG
AGGAAGCGGAAGAGCGCCCAATACGCAAACCGCCTCTCCCCGCGCGTTGGCCGATTCATTAATGCAGCTG
GCACGACAGGTTTCCCGACTGGAAAGCGGGCAGTGAGCGCAACGCAATTAATGTGAGTTAGCTCACTCAT
TAGGCACCCCAGGCTTTACACTTTATGCTTCCGGCTCGTATGTTGTGTGGAATTGTGAGCGGATAACAAT
TTCACACAGGAAACAGCTATGACCATGATTACGCCAAGCGCGCAATTAACCCTCACTAAAGGGAACAAAA
GCTGGAGCTGCAAGCTTGGCCATTGCATACGTTGTATCCATATCATAATATGTACATTTATATTGGCTCA
TGTCCAACATTACCGCCATGTTGACATTGATTATTGACTAGTTATTAATAGTAATCAATTACGGGGTCAT
TAGTTCATAGCCCATATATGGAGTTCCGCGTTACATAACTTACGGTAAATGGCCCGCCTGGCTGACCGCC
CAACGACCCCCGCCCATTGACGTCAATAATGACGTATGTTCCCATAGTAACGCCAATAGGGACTTTCCAT
TGACGTCAATGGGTGGAGTATTTACGGTAAACTGCCCACTTGGCAGTACATCAAGTGTATCATATGCCAA
GTACGCCCCCTATTGACGTCAATGACGGTAAATGGCCCGCCTGGCATTATGCCCAGTACATGACCTTATG
GGACTTTCCTACTTGGCAGTACATCTACGTATTAGTCATCGCTATTACCATGGTGATGCGGTTTTGGCAG
TACATCAATGGGCGTGGATAGCGGTTTGACTCACGGGGATTTCCAAGTCTCCACCCCATTGACGTCAATG
GGAGTTTGTTTTGGCACCAAAATCAACGGGACTTTCCAAAATGTCGTAACAACTCCGCCCCATTGACGCA
AATGGGCGGTAGGCGTGTACGGTGGGAGGTCTATATAAGCAGAGCTCGTTTAGTGAACCGGGGTCTCTCT
GGTTAGACCAGATCTGAGCCTGGGAGCTCTCTGGCTAACTAGGGAACCCACTGCTTAAGCCTCAATAAAG
CTTGCCTTGAGTGCTTCAAGTAGTGTGTGCCCGTCTGTTGTGTGACTCTGGTAACTAGAGATCCCTCAGA
CCCTTTTAGTCAGTGTGGAAAATCTCTAGCAGTGGCGCCCGAACAGGGACCTGAAAGCGAAAGGGAAACC
AGAGCTCTCTCGACGCAGGACTCGGCTTGCTGAAGCGCGCACGGCAAGAGGCGAGGGGCGGCGACTGGTG
AGTACGCCAAAAATTTTGACTAGCGGAGGCTAGAAGGAGAGAGATGGGTGCGAGAGCGTCAGTATTAAGC
GGGGGAGAATTAGATCGCGATGGGAAAAAATTCGGTTAAGGCCAGGGGGAAAGAAAAAATATAAATTAAA
ACATATAGTATGGGCAAGCAGGGAGCTAGAACGATTCGCAGTTAATCCTGGCCTGTTAGAAACATCAGAA
GGCTGTAGACAAATACTGGGACAGCTACAACCATCCCTTCAGACAGGATCAGAAGAACTTAGATCATTAT
ATAATACAGTAGCAACCCTCTATTGTGTGCATCAAAGGATAGAGATAAAAGACACCAAGGAAGCTTTAGA
CAAGATAGAGGAAGAGCAAAACAAAAGTAAGACCACCGCACAGCAAGCGGCCGCTGATCTTCAGACCTGG
AGGAGGAGATATGAGGGACAATTGGAGAAGTGAATTATATAAATATAAAGTAGTAAAAATTGAACCATTA
GGAGTAGCACCCACCAAGGCAAAGAGAAGAGTGGTGCAGAGAGAAAAAAGAGCAGTGGGAATAGGAGCTT
TGTTCCTTGGGTTCTTGGGAGCAGCAGGAAGCACTATGGGCGCAGCCTCAATGACGCTGACGGTACAGGC
CAGACAATTATTGTCTGGTATAGTGCAGCAGCAGAACAATTTGCTGAGGGCTATTGAGGCGCAACAGCAT
CTGTTGCAACTCACAGTCTGGGGCATCAAGCAGCTCCAGGCAAGAATCCTGGCTGTGGAAAGATACCTAA
AGGATCAACAGCTCCTGGGGATTTGGGGTTGCTCTGGAAAACTCATTTGCACCACTGCTGTGCCTTGGAA
TGCTAGTTGGAGTAATAAATCTCTGGAACAGATTTGGAATCACACGACCTGGATGGAGTGGGACAGAGAA
ATTAACAATTACACAAGCTTAATACACTCCTTAATTGAAGAATCGCAAAACCAGCAAGAAAAGAATGAAC
AAGAATTATTGGAATTAGATAAATGGGCAAGTTTGTGGAATTGGTTTAACATAACAAATTGGCTGTGGTA
TATAAAATTATTCATAATGATAGTAGGAGGCTTGGTAGGTTTAAGAATAGTTTTTGCTGTACTTTCTATA
GTGAATAGAGTTAGGCAGGGATATTCACCATTATCGTTTCAGACCCACCTCCCAACCCCGAGGGGACCCG
ACAGGCCCGAAGGAATAGAAGAAGAAGGTGGAGAGAGAGACAGAGACAGATCCATTCGATTAGTGAACGG
ATCTCGACGGTATCGGTTAACTTTTAAAAGAAAAGGGGGGATTGGGGGGTACAGTGCAGGGGAAAGAATA
GTAGACATAATAGCAACAGACATACAAACTAAAGAATTACAAAAACAAATTACAAAAATTCAAAATTTTA
TCGATCACGAGACTAGCCTCGAGAAGCTTGATATCGAATTCAAAAAAGACGGCGCTAGGATCATCGAGAC
GGTACCGTCTCCGATGATCCTAGCGCCGTCAAACAAGGCTTTTCTCCAAGGGATATTTATAGTCTCAAAA
CACACAATTACTTTACAGTTAGGGTGAGTTTCCTTTTGTGCTGTTTTTTAAAATAATAATTTAGTATTTG
TATCTCTTATAGAAATCCAAGCCTATCATGTAAAATGTAGCTAGTATTAAAAAGAACAGATTATCTGTCT
TTTATCGCACATTAAGCCTCTATAGTTACTAGGAAATATTATATGCAAATTAACCGGGGCAGGGGAGTAG
CCGAGCTTCTCCCACAAGTCTGTGCGAGGGGGCCGGCGCGGGCCTAGAGATGGCGGCGTCGGATGGATCC
ACTAGTTCTAGAGCGGCCATCGAATTCCCACGGGGTTGGGGTTGCGCCTTTTCCAAGGCAGCCCTGGGTT
TGCGCAGGGACGCGGCTGCTCTGGGCGTGGTTCCGGGAAACGCAGCGGCGCCGACCCTGGGTCTCGCACA
TTCTTCACGTCCGTTCGCAGCGTCACCCGGATCTTCGCCGCTACCCTTGTGGGCCCCCCGGCGACGCTTC
CTGCTCCGCCCCTAAGTCGGGAAGGTTCCTTGCGGTTCGCGGCGTGCCGGACGTGACAAACGGAAGCCGC
ACGACTCACTAGTACCCTCGCAGACGGACAGCGCCAGGGAGCAATGGCAGCGCGCCGACCGCGATGGGCT
GTGGCCAATAGCGGCTGCTCAGCGGGGCGCGCCGAGAGCAGCGGCCGGGAAGGGGCGGTGCGGGAGGCGG
GGTGTGGGGCGGTAGTGTGGGCCCTGTTCCTGCCCGCGCGGTGTTCCGCATTCTGCAAGCCTCCGGAGCG
CACGTCGGCAGTCGGCTCCCTCGTTGACCGAATCACCGACCTCTCTCCCCAGGGGGATCCACCGGTCGCC
ACCATGGTGAGCAAGGGCGAGGAGCTGTTCACCGGGGTGGTGCCCATCCTGGTCGAGCTGGACGGCGACG
TAAACGGCCACAAGTTCAGCGTGTCCGGCGAGGGCGAGGGCGATGCCACCTACGGCAAGCTGACCCTGAA
GTTCATCTGCACCACCGGCAAGCTGCCCGTGCCCTGGCCCACCCTCGTGACCACCCTGACCTACGGCGTG
CAGTGCTTCAGCCGCTACCCCGACCACATGAAGCAGCACGACTTCTTCAAGTCCGCCATGCCCGAAGGCT
ACGTCCAGGAGCGCACCATCTTCTTCAAGGACGACGGCAACTACAAGACCCGCGCCGAGGTGAAGTTCGA
GGGCGACACCCTGGTGAACCGCATCGAGCTGAAGGGCATCGACTTCAAGGAGGACGGCAACATCCTGGGG
CACAAGCTGGAGTACAACTACAACAGCCACAACGTCTATATCATGGCCGACAAGCAGAAGAACGGCATCA
AGGTGAACTTCAAGATCCGCCACAACATCGAGGACGGCAGCGTGCAGCTCGCCGACCACTACCAGCAGAA
CACCCCCATCGGCGACGGCCCCGTGCTGCTGCCCGACAACCACTACCTGAGCACCCAGTCCGCCCTGAGC
AAAGACCCCAACGAGAAGCGCGATCACATGGTCCTGCTGGAGTTCGTGACCGCCGCCGGGATCACTCTCG
GCATGGACGAGCTGTACAAGTAAAGCGGCCGCGTCGACAATCAACCTCTGGATTACAAAATTTGTGAAAG
ATTGACTGGTATTCTTAACTATGTTGCTCCTTTTACGCTATGTGGATACGCTGCTTTAATGCCTTTGTAT
CATGCTATTGCTTCCCGTATGGCTTTCATTTTCTCCTCCTTGTATAAATCCTGGTTGCTGTCTCTTTATG
AGGAGTTGTGGCCCGTTGTCAGGCAACGTGGCGTGGTGTGCACTGTGTTTGCTGACGCAACCCCCACTGG
TTGGGGCATTGCCACCACCTGTCAGCTCCTTTCCGGGACTTTCGCTTTCCCCCTCCCTATTGCCACGGCG
GAACTCATCGCCGCCTGCCTTGCCCGCTGCTGGACAGGGGCTCGGCTGTTGGGCACTGACAATTCCGTGG
TGTTGTCGGGGAAGCTGACGTCCTTTCCATGGCTGCTCGCCTGTGTTGCCACCTGGATTCTGCGCGGGAC
GTCCTTCTGCTACGTCCCTTCGGCCCTCAATCCAGCGGACCTTCCTTCCCGCGGCCTGCTGCCGGCTCTG
CGGCCTCTTCCGCGTCTTCGCCTTCGCCCTCAGACGAGTCGGATCTCCCTTTGGGCCGCCTCCCCGCCTG
GAATTCGAGCTCGGTACCTTTAAGACCAATGACTTACAAGGCAGCTGTAGATCTTAGCCACTTTTTAAAA
GAAAAGGGGGGACTGGAAGGGCTAATTCACTCCCAACGAAGACAAGATCTGCTTTTTGCTTGTACTGGGT
CTCTCTGGTTAGACCAGATCTGAGCCTGGGAGCTCTCTGGCTAACTAGGGAACCCACTGCTTAAGCCTCA
ATAAAGCTTGCCTTGAGTGCTTCAAGTAGTGTGTGCCCGTCTGTTGTGTGACTCTGGTAACTAGAGATCC
CTCAGACCCTTTTAGTCAGTGTGGAAAATCTCTAGCAGTAGTAGTTCATGTCATCTTATTATTCAGTATT
TATAACTTGCAAAGAAATGAATATCAGAGAGTGAGAGGAACTTGTTTATTGCAGCTTATAATGGTTACAA
ATAAAGCAATAGCATCACAAATTTCACAAATAAAGCATTTTTTTCACTGCATTCTAGTTGTGGTTTGTCC
AAACTCATCAATGTATCTTATCATGTCTGGCTCTAGCTATCCCGCCCCTAACTCCGCCCAGTTCCGCCCA
TTCTCCGCCCCATGGCTGACTAATTTTTTTTATTTATGCAGAGGCCGAGGCCGCCTCGGCCTCTGAGCTA
TTCCAGAAGTAGTGAGGAGGCTTTTTTGGAGGCCTAGGCTTTTGCGTCGAGACGTACCCAATTCGCCCTA
TAGTGAGTCGTATTACGCGCGCTCACTGGCCGTCGTTTTACAACGTCGTGACTGGGAAAACCCTGGCGTT
ACCCAACTTAATCGCCTTGCAGCACATCCCCCTTTCGCCAGCTGGCGTAATAGCGAAGAGGCCCGCACCG
ATCGCCCTTCCCAACAGTTGCGCAGCCTGAATGGCGAATGGCGCG
[124 nt withheld, positions 7676-7799]
C
[91 nt withheld, positions 7801-7891]
A
[49 nt withheld, positions 7893-7941]
CCTTTGACGTTGGAGTCCACGTTCTTT
[37 nt withheld, positions 7969-8005]
ACCCTATCTCGGTCTATTCTTTTGATTTATAAGGGATTTTGCCGATTTCGGCCTATTGGTTAAAAAATGA
GCTGATTTAACAAAAATTTAACGCGAATTTTAACAAAATATTAACGTTTACAATTTCC
