>Addgene plasmid #46619 | AB.pCCL.sin.cPPT.U6.miR-409-3p-Decoy.hPGK.GFP.WPRE | addgene partial sequence | sequence record 67135 | pBluescript-SK 5'-tctagaactagtggatc-3'
CGCGCCGGCCCCCTCGCACAGACTTGTGGGAGAAGCTCGGCTACTCCCCTGCCCCGGTTAATTTGCATAT
AATATTTCCTAGTAACTATAGAGGCTTAATGTGCGATAAAAGACAGATAATCTGTTCTTTTTAATACTAG
CTACATTTTACATGATAGGCTTGGATTTCTATAAGAGATACAAATACTAAATTATTATTTTAAAAAACAG
CACAAAAGGAAACTCACCCTAACTGTAAAGTAATTGTGTGTTTTGAGACTATAAATATCCCTTGGAGAAA
AGCCTTGTTTGACGGCGCTAGGATCATCAACAGGGGTTCACCCTGCAACATTCCAAGTATTCTGGTCACA
GAATACAACAGGGGTTCACCCTGCAACATTCCAAGATGATCCTAGCGC
